>Addgene plasmid #80966 | pCRISPaint-SpyTag-PuroR | depositor full sequence | sequence record 153098 | Full Sequence
AATAAAATATCTTTATTTTCATTACATCTGTGTGTTGGTTTTTTGTGTGAATCGATAGTACTAACATACG
CTCTCCATCAAAACAAAACGAAACAAAACAAACTAGCAAAATAGGCTGTCCCCAGTGCAAGTGCAGGTGC
CAGAACATTTCTCTTAATGATAGCTAGCGGGCCAGTACCCAAAAAGCGGGGGGTCTGGTGGCAGTGGAGG
GGGATCCGCCCACATCGTGATGGTGGACGCCTACAAGCCCACCAAGTCCGGAGGAGAGGGCAGAGGAAGT
CTGCTAACATGCGGTGACGTCGAGGAGAATCCTGGCCCAATGACTGAATACAAGCCTACTGTCAGGTTGG
CTACAAGAGACGACGTTCCTAGAGCCGTGAGAACTCTGGCTGCAGCCTTCGCCGACTACCCCGCCACGAG
ACACACCGTTGACCCAGATCGGCATATTGAGAGAGTGACTGAACTGCAGGAGCTGTTTCTTACAAGAGTT
GGCCTCGACATAGGCAAGGTGTGGGTGGCGGACGACGGCGCCGCCGTGGCCGTCTGGACCACTCCCGAAT
CAGTTGAGGCTGGCGCCGTATTCGCTGAGATCGGCCCGAGAATGGCTGAGCTCAGCGGGAGTAGGCTCGC
GGCACAGCAGCAAATGGAGGGACTGCTGGCACCACACAGGCCCAAAGAACCCGCCTGGTTCCTGGCAACC
GTCGGTGTATCTCCCGATCATCAGGGGAAAGGTCTGGGCTCTGCCGTAGTGCTCCCTGGCGTGGAGGCAG
CTGAGAGAGCAGGAGTACCTGCCTTCTTGGAGACCTCCGCTCCAAGGAATCTTCCCTTCTATGAACGGTT
GGGCTTCACCGTGACAGCCGACGTGGAAGTCCCCGAAGGCCCCCGCACTTGGTGCATGACGAGGAAGCCT
GGAGCGTGAGGGCCCGCTTCGAGCAGACATGATAAGATACATTGATGAGTTTGGACAAACCACAACTAGA
ATGCAGTGAAAAAAATGCTTTATTTGTGAAATTTGTGATGCTATTGCTTTATTTGTAACCATTATAAGCT
GCAATAAACAAGTTAACAACAACAATTGCATTCATTTTATGTTTCAGGTTCAGGGGGAGGTGTGGGAGGT
TTTTTAAAGCAAGTAAAACCTCTACAAATGTGGTAAAATCGATAAAGATCCGTCGACCGATGCCCTTGAG
AGCCTTCAACCCAGTCAGCTCCTTCCGGTGGGCGCGGGGCATGACTATCGTCGCCGCACTTATGACTGTC
TTCTTTATCATGCAACTCGTAGGACAGGTGCCGGCAGCGCTCTTCCGCTTCCTCGCTCACTGACTCGCTG
CGCTCGGTCGTTCGGCTGCGGCGAGCGGTATCAGCTCACTCAAAGGCGGTAATACGGTTATCCACAGAAT
CAGGGGATAACGCAGGAAAGAACATGTGAGCAAAAGGCCAGCAAAAGGCCAGGAACCGTAAAAAGGCCGC
GTTGCTGGCGTTTTTCCATAGGCTCCGCCCCCCTGACGAGCATCACAAAAATCGACGCTCAAGTCAGAGG
TGGCGAAACCCGACAGGACTATAAAGATACCAGGCGTTTCCCCCTGGAAGCTCCCTCGTGCGCTCTCCTG
TTCCGACCCTGCCGCTTACCGGATACCTGTCCGCCTTTCTCCCTTCGGGAAGCGTGGCGCTTTCTCATAG
CTCACGCTGTAGGTATCTCAGTTCGGTGTAGGTCGTTCGCTCCAAGCTGGGCTGTGTGCACGAACCCCCC
GTTCAGCCCGACCGCTGCGCCTTATCCGGTAACTATCGTCTTGAGTCCAACCCGGTAAGACACGACTTAT
CGCCACTGGCAGCAGCCACTGGTAACAGGATTAGCAGAGCGAGGTATGTAGGCGGTGCTACAGAGTTCTT
GAAGTGGTGGCCTAACTACGGCTACACTAGAAGAACAGTATTTGGTATCTGCGCTCTGCTGAAGCCAGTT
ACCTTCGGAAAAAGAGTTGGTAGCTCTTGATCCGGCAAACAAACCACCGCTGGTAGCGGTGGTTTTTTTG
TTTGCAAGCAGCAGATTACGCGCAGAAAAAAAGGATCTCAAGAAGATCCTTTGATCTTTTCTACGGGGTC
TGACGCTCAGTGGAACGAAAACTCACGTTAAGGGATTTTGGTCATGAGATTATCAAAAAGGATCTTCACC
TAGATCCTTTTAAATTAAAAATGAAGTTTTAAATCAATCTAAAGTATATATGAGTAAACTTGGTCTGACA
GCGGCCGCAAATGCTAAACCACTGCAGTGGTTACCAGTGCTTGATCAGTGAGGCACCGATCTCAGCGATC
TGCCTATTTCGTTCGTCCATAGTGGCCTGACTCCCCGTCGTGTAGATCACTACGATTCGTGAGGGCTTAC
CATCAGGCCCCAGCGCAGCAATGATGCCGCGAGAGCCGCGTTCACCGGCCCCCGATTTGTCAGCAATGAA
CCAGCCAGCAGGGAGGGCCGAGCGAAGAAGTGGTCCTGCTACTTTGTCCGCCTCCATCCAGTCTATGAGC
TGCTGTCGTGATGCTAGAGTAAGAAGTTCGCCAGTGAGTAGTTTCCGAAGAGTTGTGGCCATTGCTACTG
GCATCGTGGTATCACGCTCGTCGTTCGGTATGGCTTCGTTCAACTCTGGTTCCCAGCGGTCAAGCCGGGT
CACATGATCACCCATATTATGAAGAAATGCAGTCAGCTCCTTAGGGCCTCCGATCGTTGTCAGAAGTAAG
TTGGCCGCGGTGTTGTCGCTCATGGTAATGGCAGCACTACACAATTCTCTTACCGTCATGCCATCCGTAA
GATGCTTTTCCGTGACCGGCGAGTACTCAACCAAGTCGTTTTGTGAGTAGTGTATACGGCGACCAAGCTG
CTCTTGCCCGGCGTCTATACGGGACAACACCGCGCCACATAGCAGTACTTTGAAAGTGCTCATCATCGGG
AATCGTTCTTCGGGGCGGAAAGACTCAAGGATCTTGCCGCTATTGAGATCCAGTTCGATATAGCCCACTC
TTGCACCCAGTTGATCTTCAGCATCTTTTACTTTCACCAGCGTTTCGGGGTGTGCAAAAACAGGCAAGCA
AAATGCCGCAAAGAAGGGAATGAGTGCGACACGAAAATGTTGGATGCTCATACTCGTCCTTTTTCAATAT
TATTGAAGCATTTATCAGGGTTACTAGTACGTCTCTCAAGGATAAGTAAGTAATATTAAGGTACGGGAGG
TATTGGACAGGCCGC
Features (pLannotate 1.2.2; 9 found; start..end, strand, type, name):
      1..49      +  polyA_signal   poly(A) signal: synthetic polyadenylation signal
     63..154     +  misc_feature   pause site: RNA polymerase II transcriptional pause signal from the human α2 globin gene
    320..916     +  CDS            pac: PUAC_STRAD - Protein predicted: Swiss-Prot protein existence level 4. Detoxification of puromycin. From Streptomyces alboniger.
    943..1064    -  polyA_signal   SV40 poly(A) signal: SV40 polyadenylation signal
   1087..1155    -  CDS            large T antigen (fragment): large T antigen from SV40 (simian virus 40)
   1171..1303    +  CDS            TcR (fragment): tetracycline efflux protein; tet; confers resistance to tetracycline
   1483..2071    -  rep_origin     ori: high-copy-number ColE1/pMB1/pBR322/pUC origin of replication
   2271..3131    -  CDS            AmpR: β-lactamase confers resistance to ampicillin, carbenicillin, and related antibiotics
   3132..3173    -  promoter       AmpR promoter (fragment): bla
