[The description below was written by a language model from this plasmid's Addgene catalogue record and pLannotate feature annotations shown in this document.]
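Description:
pCRISPaint-SpyTag-PuroR is a small (about 3.2 kb) universal donor plasmid from the CRISPaint gene-tagging system, built on the pCRISPaint backbone. It is propagated in E. coli through a high-copy ColE1/pUC-type origin and selected with ampicillin via the β-lactamase gene and its bla promoter. Short annotated fragments of a tetracycline resistance gene and of SV40 large T antigen appear to be non-functional remnants of earlier cloning steps or of the SV40 sequence around the polyadenylation signal, not working parts.

The payload is a promoterless tagging cassette: the record lists a synthetic SpyTag insert with no promoter. SpyTag is a short peptide that forms a covalent isopeptide bond with its SpyCatcher partner protein. The SpyTag itself is too short to have been picked up by the automated annotation, but it presumably lies in the unannotated stretch upstream of the puromycin N-acetyltransferase (pac) coding sequence, which is followed by an SV40 polyadenylation signal. How the tag and resistance gene are linked is not annotated. A synthetic poly(A) signal and an RNA polymerase II transcriptional pause site from the human α2 globin gene sit upstream of the cassette, an arrangement normally used to block read-through transcription from the backbone, so the cassette should stay silent unless it is integrated into an active gene.

In the CRISPaint approach, as the associated publication title indicates, the donor is inserted at a Cas9-cut genomic site by a ligase-4-dependent (non-homologous end joining) mechanism without homology arms. In-frame integration at the end of a target gene puts SpyTag and puromycin resistance under the endogenous promoter, allowing selection of tagged mammalian cells.
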