Addgene plasmid #80966: pCRISPaint-SpyTag-PuroR
Purpose: CRISPaint gene tagging
Depositing lab: Veit Hornung. Depositing organization: Universitaetsklinikum Bonn. Publication: CRISPaint allows modular base-specific gene tagging using a ligase-4-dependent mechanism. Schmid-Burgk JL, Honing K, Ebert TS, Hornung V. Nat Commun. 2016 Jul 28;7:12338. doi: 10.1038/ncomms12338. PubMed 27465542.
Backbone
  Vector backbone: pCRISPaint
  Backbone manufacturer: Veit Hornung group
  Vector type: gene tagging
Growth in bacteria
  Bacterial resistance: Ampicillin, 100 μg/mL
  Growth temperature: 30°C
  Growth strain: DH10B
  Copy number: High Copy
Gene/Insert
  Gene/Insert name: SpyTag
  Species: Synthetic
  Promoter: none
  Cloning method: Restriction Enzyme; 5′ cloning site unknown (unknown if destroyed); 3′ cloning site unknown (unknown if destroyed)
  Sequencing primers: 5′ CGATAGTACTAACATACGCTCTCCA; 3′ CACTGCATTCTAGTTGTGGTTTGTC
Terms and licenses: Academic/Nonprofit Terms; Industry Terms: Not Available to Industry
How to cite: pCRISPaint-SpyTag-PuroR was a gift from Veit Hornung (Addgene plasmid # 80966 ; http://n2t.net/addgene:80966 ; RRID:Addgene_80966)
