>Addgene plasmid #80966 | pCRISPaint-SpyTag-PuroR | addgene partial sequence | sequence record 158414 | RVprimer3 5'-CTAGCAAAATAGGCTGTCCC-3'
TGATAGCTAGCGGGCCAGTACCCAAAAAGCGGGGGGTCTGGTGGCAGTGGAGGGGGATCCGCCCACATCG
TGATGGTGGACGCCTACAAGCCCACCAAGTCCGGAGGAGAGGGCAGAGGAAGTCTGCTAACATGCGGTGA
CGTCGAGGAGAATCCTGGCCCAATGACTGAATACAAGCCTACTGTCAGGTTGGCTACAAGAGACGACGTT
CCTAGAGCCGTGAGAACTCTGGCTGCAGCCTTCGCCGACTACCCCGCCACGAGACACACCGTTGACCCAG
ATCGGCATATTGAGAGAGTGACTGAACTGCAGGAGCTGTTTCTTACAAGAGTTGGCCTCGACATAGGCAA
GGTGTGGGTGGCGGACGACGGCGCCGCCGTGGCCGTCTGGACCACTCCCGAATCAGTTGAGGCTGGCGCC
GTATTCGCTGAGATCGGCCCGAGAATGGCTGAGCTCAGCGGGAGTAGGCTCGCGGCACAGCAGCAAATGG
AGGGACTGCTGGCACCACACAGGCCCAAAGAACCCGCCTGGTTCCTGGCAACCGTCGGTGTATCTCCCGA
TCATCAGGGGAAAGGTCTGGGCTCTGCCGTAGTGCTCCCTGGCGTGGAGGCAGCTGAGAGAGCAGGAGTA
CCTGCCTTCTTGGAGACCTCCGCTCCAAGGAATCTTCCCTTCTATGAACGGTTGGGCTTCACCGTGACAG
CCGACGTGGAAGTCCCCGAAGGCCCCCGCACTTGGTGCATGACGAGGAAGCCTGGAGCGTGAGGGCCCGC
TTCGAGCAGACATGATAAGATACATTGATGAGTTTGGACAAACCACAACTAGAATGCAGTGAAAAAAATG
CTTTATTTGTGAAATTTGTGATGCTATTGCTTTATTT
