>Addgene plasmid #80966 | pCRISPaint-SpyTag-PuroR | addgene partial sequence | sequence record 158415 | EBV-rev 5'-GTGGTTTGTCCAAACTCATC-3'
GCGGGCCCTCACGCTCCAGGCTTCCTCGTCATGCACCAAGTGCGGGGGCCTTCGGGGACTTCCACGTCGG
CTGTCACGGTGAAGCCCAACCGTTCATAGAAGGGAAGATTCCTTGGAGCGGAGGTCTCCAAGAAGGCAGG
TACTCCTGCTCTCTCAGCTGCCTCCACGCCAGGGAGCACTACGGCAGAGCCCAGACCTTTCCCCTGATGA
TCGGGAGATACACCGACGGTTGCCAGGAACCAGGCGGGTTCTTTGGGCCTGTGTGGTGCCAGCAGTCCCT
CCATTTGCTGCTGTGCCGCGAGCCTACTCCCGCTGAGCTCAGCCATTCTCGGGCCGATCTCAGCGAATAC
GGCGCCAGCCTCAACTGATTCGGGAGTGGTCCAGACGGCCACGGCGGCGCCGTCGTCCGCCACCCACACC
TTGCCTATGTCGAGGCCAACTCTTGTAAGAAACAGCTCCTGCAGTTCAGTCACTCTCTCAATATGCCGAT
CTGGGTCAACGGTGTGTCTCGTGGCGGGGTAGTCGGCGAAGGCTGCAGCCAGAGTTCTCACGGCTCTAGG
AACGTCGTCTCTTGTAGCCAACCTGACAGTAGGCTTGTATTCAGTCATTGGGCCAGGATTCTCCTCGACG
TCACCGCATGTTAGCAGACTTCCTCTGCCCTCTCCTCCGGACTTGGTGGGCTTGTAGGCGTCCACCATCA
CGATGTGGGCGGATCCCCCTCCACTGCCACCAGACCCCCCGCTTTTTGGGTACTGGCCCGCTAGCTATCA
TTAAGAGAAATGTTCTGGCACCTGCACTTGCACTGGGGACAGCCTATTTTGCTAGTTTGTTTTGTTTCGT
TTTGTTTTGATGGAGAGCGTATGTTAGTACTATCGATTCACACAAAAAACCAACACACAGATGTAATGAA
AATAAAGATATTTTATTGCGGCCTGTCCAATACCTCCCGTAC
